>Addgene plasmid #171887 | pStA0::SPLc45-RBSc21 | addgene full sequence | sequence record 354757 | Addgene NGS Result
AAAACGAAAGGCCCAGTCTTTCGACTGAGCCTTTCGTTTTATTTGATGCCCGAAAGGGCCTCGTGATACG
CCTATTTTTATAGGTTAATGTCATGATAATAATGGTTTCTTAGACGTCAGGTGGCACTTTTCGGGGAAAT
GTGCGCGGAACCCCTATTTGTTTATTTTTCTAAATACATTCAAATATGTATCCGCTCATGAGACAATAAC
CCTGATAAATGCTTCAATAATATTGAAAAAGGAAGAGTATGAGTATTCAACATTTCCGTGTCGCCCTTAT
TCCCTTTTTTGCGGCATTTTGCCTTCCTGTTTTTGCTCACCCAGAAACGCTGGTGAAAGTAAAAGATGCT
GAAGATCAGTTGGGTGCACGAGTGGGTTACATCGAACTGGATCTCAACAGCGGTAAGATCCTTGAGAGTT
TTCGCCCCGAAGAACGTTTTCCAATGATGAGCACTTTTAAAGTTCTGCTATGTGGCGCGGTATTATCCCG
TATTGACGCCGGGCAAGAGCAACTCGGTCGCCGCATACACTATTCTCAGAATGACTTGGTTGAGTACTCA
CCAGTCACAGAAAAGCATCTTACGGATGGCATGACAGTAAGAGAATTATGCAGTGCTGCCATAACCATGA
GTGATAACACTGCGGCCAACTTACTTCTGACAACGATCGGAGGACCGAAGGAGCTAACCGCTTTTTTGCA
CAACATGGGGGATCATGTAACTCGCCTTGATCGTTGGGAACCGGAGCTGAATGAAGCCATACCAAACGAC
GAGCGTGACACCACGATGCCTGTAGCAATGGCAACAACGTTGCGCAAACTATTAACTGGCGAACTACTTA
CTCTAGCTTCCCGGCAACAATTAATAGACTGGATGGAGGCGGATAAAGTTGCAGGACCACTTCTGCGCTC
GGCCCTTCCGGCTGGCTGGTTTATTGCTGATAAATCTGGAGCCGGTGAGCGTGGGTCCCGCGGTATCATT
GCAGCACTGGGGCCAGATGGTAAGCCCTCCCGTATCGTAGTTATCTACACGACGGGGAGTCAGGCAACTA
TGGATGAACGAAATAGACAGATCGCTGAGATAGGTGCCTCACTGATTAAGCATTGGTAACTGTCAGACCA
AGTTTACTCATATATACTTTAGATTGATTTAAAACTTCATTTTTAATTTAAAAGGATCTAGGTGAAGATC
CTTTTTGATAATCTCATGACCAAAATCCCTTAACGTGAGTTTTCGTTCCACTGAGCGTCAGACCCCGTAG
AAAAGATCAAAGGATCTTCTTGAGATCCTTTTTTTCTGCGCGTAATCTGCTGCTTGCAAACAAAAAAACC
ACCGCTACCAGCGGTGGTTTGTTTGCCGGATCAAGAGCTACCAACTCTTTTTCCGAAGGTAACTGGCTTC
AGCAGAGCGCAGATACCAAATACTGTTCTTCTAGTGTAGCCGTAGTTAGGCCACCACTTCAAGAACTCTG
TAGCACCGCCTACATACCTCGCTCTGCTAATCCTGTTACCAGTGGCTGCTGCCAGTGGCGATAAGTCGTG
TCTTACCGGGTTGGACTCAAGACGATAGTTACCGGATAAGGCGCAGCGGTCGGGCTGAACGGGGGGTTCG
TGCACACAGCCCAGCTTGGAGCGAACGACCTACACCGAACTGAGATACCTACAGCGTGAGCTATGAGAAA
GCGCCACGCTTCCCGAAGGGAGAAAGGCGGACAGGTATCCGGTAAGCGGCAGGGTCGGAACAGGAGAGCG
CACGAGGGAGCTTCCAGGGGGAAACGCCTGGTATCTTTATAGTCCTGTCGGGTTTCGCCACCTCTGACTT
GAGCGTCGATTTTTGTGATGCTCGTCAGGGGGGCGGAGCCTATGGAAAAACGCCAGCAACGCGGCCTTTT
TACGGTTCCTGGCCTTTTGCTGGCCTTTTGCTCACATGTTCTTTCCTGCGTTATCCCCTGATTCTGTGGA
TAACCGTATTACCGCCTTTGAGTGAGCTGATACCGCTCGCCGCAGCCGAACGACCGAGCGCCTTGGACTC
CTGTTGATAGATCCAGTAATGACCTCAGAACTCCATCTGGATTTGTTCAGAACGCTCGGTTGCCGCCGGG
CGTTTTTTATTGGTGAGAATCCAGTGTGGCTCTTCACAGCTCGCCACCTTTGACACAGCGGCCCGCTAAC
TATATAATAAACGTTACGAAAGATTTACGAAAGGAGGTTGGTTATGTGAAGAGCGTAAGACCTCTAGGGC
GGCGGATTTGTCCTACTCAGGAGAGCGTTCACCGACAAACAACAGAT
Features (pLannotate 1.2.2; 5 found; start..end, strand, type, name):
    144..248     +  promoter       AmpR promoter: bla
    249..1109    +  CDS            AmpR: β-lactamase; bla; confers resistance to ampicillin, carbenicillin, and related antibiotics
   1280..1868    +  rep_origin     ori: high-copy-number ColE1/pMB1/pBR322/pUC origin of replication
   2026..2120    +  terminator     lambda t0 terminator: transcription terminator from phage lambda
   2246..45      -  terminator     rrnB T1 terminator (across the origin): Escherichia coli rrnB; transcription terminator T1 from the E. coli rrnB gene
