[The description below was written by a language model from this plasmid's Addgene catalogue record and pLannotate feature annotations shown in this document.]
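Description:
pStA0::SPLc45-RBSc21 is a small (about 2.3 kb) synthetic-biology parts plasmid built on the pStA0 backbone and maintained in E. coli. It carries a synthetic regulatory insert consisting of the promoter SPLc45 paired with the ribosome-binding site RBSc21. Propagation relies on a high-copy ColE1/pUC-type origin of replication. Selection is by ampicillin resistance, provided by the β-lactamase gene (bla) expressed from its own AmpR promoter.

Apart from these maintenance functions, the automated annotation finds only two transcription terminators: a phage lambda t0 terminator and, on the opposite strand and spanning the sequence origin, the E. coli rrnB T1 terminator. They lie close together, separated by a short unannotated stretch. Terminators arranged like this typically insulate a cloning or insert position from read-through transcription from the backbone. The SPLc45 promoter and RBSc21 are not themselves annotated, so their exact position, sequence characteristics and relative strength cannot be determined from the record, though the short unannotated regions near the terminators are plausible locations. No coding sequence, reporter or tag is associated with the insert.

The plasmid belongs to a collection deposited with work on a combinatorial assembly platform for engineering genetically stable metabolic pathways in cyanobacteria. This suggests it serves as a storage or donor vector supplying a defined promoter–RBS combination for assembly into larger expression constructs. The record does not state the assembly method, the cloning sites used, or the intended destination host strain.
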