Addgene plasmid #171887: pStA0::SPLc45-RBSc21
Purpose: Promoter SPLc45 and RBSc21 in pStA0
Depositing lab: John Heap. Depositing organization: Imperial College London. Publication: Combinatorial assembly platform enabling engineering of genetically stable metabolic pathways in cyanobacteria. Taylor GM, Hitchcock A, Heap JT. Nucleic Acids Res. 2021 Dec 2;49(21):e123. doi: 10.1093/nar/gkab791. PubMed 34554258.
Backbone
  Vector backbone: pStA0
  Vector type: Synthetic Biology
Growth in bacteria
  Bacterial resistance: Ampicillin, 100 μg/mL
  Growth temperature: 37°C
  Growth strain: DH5alpha
  Copy number: High Copy
Gene/Insert
  Gene/Insert name: Promoter SPLc45 and RBSc21
  Species: Synthetic
  Mutation: N/A
  Cloning method: Unknown
Terms and licenses: Academic/Nonprofit Terms; Industry Terms: Not Available to Industry
Depositor comments: Please visit https://www.biorxiv.org/content/10.1101/2020.03.11.983833v1 for bioRxiv preprint.
How to cite: pStA0::SPLc45-RBSc21 was a gift from John Heap (Addgene plasmid # 171887 ; http://n2t.net/addgene:171887 ; RRID:Addgene_171887)
